>Addgene plasmid #131656 | ETV7_pet28a | addgene full sequence | sequence record 258591 | Addgene NGS Result
ATCCGGATATAGTTCCTCCTTTCAGCAAAAAACCCCTCAAGACCCGTTTAGAGGCCCCAAGGGGTTATGC
TAGTTATTGCTCAGCGGTGGCAGCAGCCAACTCAGCTTCCTTTCGGGCTTTGTTAGCAGCCGGATCTCAG
TGGTGGTGGTGGTGGTGCTCGAGTGCGGCCGCAAGCTTGTCGACGGAGCTCGAATTCTCACGGAGAGATT
TCTGGCCTCTTGTCCTTGAACTCTATTCTGTCCTGCTCCTGGCTCTCCAGCGGCTCCAGGTGGCTGTGCT
TGTCCTGGACCATCTTTCCCGGAGTCTTTAGAAATCTGAACAGGAGTTTCTGCCCCGGTTCCTTCTTAAT
GATATTAAGCTTATAATAGTGGCGCAGGGCACGAGACATCTTCTCGTAGGTCATGTTCACCCGGTTCTTG
TGATTTCCCCAGAGTCTGGCGAGCCCATTTGGATCCACAACTCGGAAGATCTTGGCGTCCTTGTCTTCCC
ACTTGATGTAGGGCTCATATCGGGTATCAAGGAGCAGCTGATACACGTAATCCCACAGCAGGCGGCAGTC
AGCGATCCTGCCGTCAATGGGGGCCTGCGGCATCGCGGGGAAGGAACAGACCCCCTGGGTCCTGCAGCCG
AGCTCTGCACAGTGACATAAGTTGAGGGACTCCTCCTTGCCAGGGGTCCACCTTGCCAGGCCAGGGTCAT
CCAGGTGGCCGAAGTTGCTGGTAAGCCCTGGGTCTGGTGGCTGCAGCAGGTGGCCCCTTCGGGTGTCCAT
CTGAGAGGGGCCAGTCACCTCTTCCGGGGGGACTGGAGAGTGCTGGGTGGGCGTCTTCAGCCTGAAGATC
CCTCCAAAAAAGGGCCCACACACCAGGGCTCGCCGCTGGGTCTTGATGTACTGGAGCAGCTCATACAGGA
CGTCACCTGAGCTGGGCGCACGGTGCCGGAAGTCGTCCTTGGTGAGGATGCAGAGGGCGCGTCCGTTCAT
CTCGAACCCGTGCTCCGCGGTGCATGGCAGAGAGTACTCCTGCTCTGCCCAGCGCAGCCAGTGCAGCACG
TCCTCCCTGCTCCACAGTGCGGGCTGGATGCGGAGTCTTCCTGGCAGCTTGCAGATCCCCCCTTCACCCA
GCAGGTTAATTTGAGCTTCACATCTGGCTTGCACGTGGGTGCCTAGGGGAGGCATGGCTGCCACAGGGCT
TATAGGAGAAATAGCCAATTCTCCCTCCTGCATATGGCTGCCGCGCGGCACCAGGCCGCTGCTGTGATGA
TGATGATGATGGCTGCTGCCCATGGTATATCTCCTTCTTAAAGTTAAACAAAATTATTTCTAGAGGGGAA
TTGTTATCCGCTCACAATTCCCCTATAGTGAGTCGTATTAATTTCGCGGGATCGAGATCTCGATCCTCTA
CGCCGGACGCATCGTGGCCGGCATCACCGGCGCCACAGGTGCGGTTGCTGGCGCCTATATCGCCGACATC
ACCGATGGGGAAGATCGGGCTCGCCACTTCGGGCTCATGAGCGCTTGTTTCGGCGTGGGTATGGTGGCAG
GCCCCGTGGCCGGGGGACTGTTGGGCGCCATCTCCTTGCATGCACCATTCCTTGCGGCGGCGGTGCTCAA
CGGCCTCAACCTACTACTGGGCTGCTTCCTAATGCAGGAGTCGCATAAGGGAGAGCGTCGAGATCCCGGA
CACCATCGAATGGCGCAAAACCTTTCGCGGTATGGCATGATAGCGCCCGGAAGAGAGTCAATTCAGGGTG
GTGAATGTGAAACCAGTAACGTTATACGATGTCGCAGAGTATGCCGGTGTCTCTTATCAGACCGTTTCCC
GCGTGGTGAACCAGGCCAGCCACGTTTCTGCGAAAACGCGGGAAAAAGTGGAAGCGGCGATGGCGGAGCT
GAATTACATTCCCAACCGCGTGGCACAACAACTGGCGGGCAAACAGTCGTTGCTGATTGGCGTTGCCACC
TCCAGTCTGGCCCTGCACGCGCCGTCGCAAATTGTCGCGGCGATTAAATCTCGCGCCGATCAACTGGGTG
CCAGCGTGGTGGTGTCGATGGTAGAACGAAGCGGCGTCGAAGCCTGTAAAGCGGCGGTGCACAATCTTCT
CGCGCAACGCGTCAGTGGGCTGATCATTAACTATCCGCTGGATGACCAGGATGCCATTGCTGTGGAAGCT
GCCTGCACTAATGTTCCGGCGTTATTTCTTGATGTCTCTGACCAGACACCCATCAACAGTATTATTTTCT
CCCATGAAGACGGTACGCGACTGGGCGTGGAGCATCTGGTCGCATTGGGTCACCAGCAAATCGCGCTGTT
AGCGGGCCCATTAAGTTCTGTCTCGGCGCGTCTGCGTCTGGCTGGCTGGCATAAATATCTCACTCGCAAT
CAAATTCAGCCGATAGCGGAACGGGAAGGCGACTGGAGTGCCATGTCCGGTTTTCAACAAACCATGCAAA
TGCTGAATGAGGGCATCGTTCCCACTGCGATGCTGGTTGCCAACGATCAGATGGCGCTGGGCGCAATGCG
CGCCATTACCGAGTCCGGGCTGCGCGTTGGTGCGGATATCTCGGTAGTGGGATACGACGATACCGAAGAC
AGCTCATGTTATATCCCGCCGTTAACCACCATCAAACAGGATTTTCGCCTGCTGGGGCAAACCAGCGTGG
ACCGCTTGCTGCAACTCTCTCAGGGCCAGGCGGTGAAGGGCAATCAGCTGTTGCCCGTCTCACTGGTGAA
AAGAAAAACCACCCTGGCGCCCAATACGCAAACCGCCTCTCCCCGCGCGTTGGCCGATTCATTAATGCAG
CTGGCACGACAGGTTTCCCGACTGGAAAGCGGGCAGTGAGCGCAACGCAATTAATGTAAGTTAGCTCACT
CATTAGGCACCGGGATCTCGACCGATGCCCTTGAGAGCCTTCAACCCAGTCAGCTCCTTCCGGTGGGCGC
GGGGCATGACTATCGTCGCCGCACTTATGACTGTCTTCTTTATCATGCAACTCGTAGGACAGGTGCCGGC
AGCGCTCTGGGTCATTTTCGGCGAGGACCGCTTTCGCTGGAGCGCGACGATGATCGGCCTGTCGCTTGCG
GTATTCGGAATCTTGCACGCCCTCGCTCAAGCCTTCGTCACTGGTCCCGCCACCAAACGTTTCGGCGAGA
AGCAGGCCATTATCGCCGGCATGGCGGCCCCACGGGTGCGCATGATCGTGCTCCTGTCGTTGAGGACCCG
GCTAGGCTGGCGGGGTTGCCTTACTGGTTAGCAGAATGAATCACCGATACGCGAGCGAACGTGAAGCGAC
TGCTGCTGCAAAACGTCTGCGACCTGAGCAACAACATGAATGGTCTTCGGTTTCCGTGTTTCGTAAAGTC
TGGAAACGCGGAAGTCAGCGCCCTGCACCATTATGTTCCGGATCTGCATCGCAGGATGCTGCTGGCTACC
CTGTGGAACACCTACATCTGTATTAACGAAGCGCTGGCATTGACCCTGAGTGATTTTTCTCTGGTCCCGC
CGCATCCATACCGCCAGTTGTTTACCCTCACAACGTTCCAGTAACCGGGCATGTTCATCATCAGTAACCC
GTATCGTGAGCATCCTCTCTCGTTTCATCGGTATCATTACCCCCATGAACAGAAATCCCCCTTACACGGA
GGCATCAGTGACCAAACAGGAAAAAACCGCCCTTAACATGGCCCGCTTTATCAGAAGCCAGACATTAACG
CTTCTGGAGAAACTCAACGAGCTGGACGCGGATGAACAGGCAGACATCTGTGAATCGCTTCACGACCACG
CTGATGAGCTTTACCGCAGCTGCCTCGCGCGTTTCGGTGATGACGGTGAAAACCTCTGACACATGCAGCT
CCCGGAGACGGTCACAGCTTGTCTGTAAGCGGATGCCGGGAGCAGACAAGCCCGTCAGGGCGCGTCAGCG
GGTGTTGGCGGGTGTCGGGGCGCAGCCATGACCCAGTCACGTAGCGATAGCGGAGTGTATACTGGCTTAA
CTATGCGGCATCAGAGCAGATTGTACTGAGAGTGCACCATTGCGGTGTGAAATACCGCACAGATGCGTAA
GGAGAAAATACCGCATCAGGCGCTCTTCCGCTTCCTCGCTCACTGACTCGCTGCGCTCGGTCGTTCGGCT
GCGGCGAGCGGTATCAGCTCACTCAAAGGCGGTAATACGGTTATCCACAGAATCAGGGGATAACGCAGGA
AAGAACATGTGAGCAAAAGGCCAGCAAAAGGCCAGGAACCGTAAAAAGGCCGCGTTGCTGGCGTTTTTCC
ATAGGCTCCGCCCCCCTGACGAGCATCACAAAAATCGACGCTCAAGTCAGAGGTGGCGAAACCCGACAGG
ACTATAAAGATACCAGGCGTTTCCCCCTGGAAGCTCCCTCGTGCGCTCTCCTGTTCCGACCCTGCCGCTT
ACCGGATACCTGTCCGCCTTTCTCCCTTCGGGAAGCGTGGCGCTTTCTCATAGCTCACGCTGTAGGTATC
TCAGTTCGGTGTAGGTCGTTCGCTCCAAGCTGGGCTGTGTGCACGAACCCCCCGTTCAGCCCGACCGCTG
CGCCTTATCCGGTAACTATCGTCTTGAGTCCAACCCGGTAAGACACGACTTATCGCCACTGGCAGCAGCC
ACTGGTAACAGGATTAGCAGAGCGAGGTATGTAGGCGGTGCTACAGAGTTCTTGAAGTGGTGGCCTAACT
ACGGCTACACTAGAAGGACAGTATTTGGTATCTGCGCTCTGCTGAAGCCAGTTACCTTCGGAAAAAGAGT
TGGTAGCTCTTGATCCGGCAAACAAACCACCGCTGGTAGCGGTGGTTTTTTTGTTTGCAAGCAGCAGATT
ACGCGCAGAAAAAAAGGATCTCAAGAAGATCCTTTGATCTTTTCTACGGGGTCTGACGCTCAGTGGAACG
AAAACTCACGTTAAGGGATTTTGGTCATGAACAATAAAACTGTCTGCTTACATAAACAGTAATACAAGGG
GTGTTATGAGCCATATTCAACGGGAAACGTCTTGCTCTAGGCCGCGATTAAATTCCAACATGGATGCTGA
TTTATATGGGTATAAATGGGCTCGCGATAATGTCGGGCAATCAGGTGCGACAATCTATCGATTGTATGGG
AAGCCCGATGCGCCAGAGTTGTTTCTGAAACATGGCAAAGGTAGCGTTGCCAATGATGTTACAGATGAGA
TGGTCAGACTAAACTGGCTGACGGAATTTATGCCTCTTCCGACCATCAAGCATTTTATCCGTACTCCTGA
TGATGCATGGTTACTCACCACTGCGATCCCCGGGAAAACAGCATTCCAGGTATTAGAAGAATATCCTGAT
TCAGGTGAAAATATTGTTGATGCGCTGGCAGTGTTCCTGCGCCGGTTGCATTCGATTCCTGTTTGTAATT
GTCCTTTTAACAGCGATCGCGTATTTCGTCTCGCTCAGGCGCAATCACGAATGAATAACGGTTTGGTTGA
TGCGAGTGATTTTGATGACGAGCGTAATGGCTGGCCTGTTGAACAAGTCTGGAAAGAAATGCATAAACTT
TTGCCATTCTCACCGGATTCAGTCGTCACTCATGGTGATTTCTCACTTGATAACCTTATTTTTGACGAGG
GGAAATTAATAGGTTGTATTGATGTTGGACGAGTCGGAATCGCAGACCGATACCAGGATCTTGCCATCCT
ATGGAACTGCCTCGGTGAGTTTTCTCCTTCATTACAGAAACGGCTTTTTCAAAAATATGGTATTGATAAT
CCTGATATGAATAAATTGCAGTTTCATTTGATGCTCGATGAGTTTTTCTAAGAATTAATTCATGAGCGGA
TACATATTTGAATGTATTTAGAAAAATAAACAAATAGGGGTTCCGCGCACATTTCCCCGAAAAGTGCCAC
CTAAATTGTAAGCGTTAATATTTTGTTAAAATTCGCGTTAAATTTTTGTTAAATCAGCTCATTTTTTAAC
CAATAGGCCGAAATCGGCAAAATCCCTTATAAATCAAAAGAATAGACCGAGATAGGGT
[37 nt withheld, positions 6009-6045]
AAAGAACGTGGACTCCAACGTCAAAGG
[49 nt withheld, positions 6073-6121]
T
[91 nt withheld, positions 6123-6213]
G
[124 nt withheld, positions 6215-6338]
CCCATTCGCCA
Features (pLannotate 1.2.2; 21 found; start..end, strand, type, name):
     26..73      -  terminator     T7 terminator: transcription terminator for bacteriophage T7 RNA polymerase
     81..130     -  CDS            SET1 (fragment): solubility-enhancement tag derived from T7 phage gene 10B
    140..157     -  CDS            9xHis (fragment): 9xHis affinity tag
    201..1223    -  CDS            ETV7: ETV7_HUMAN - Also known as TEL2, TELB, TREF. Experimental evidence at protein level: Swiss-Prot protein existence level 1. Transcriptional repressor; binds to the DNA sequence 5'- CCGGAAGT-3'. Isoform A does not seem to have a repressor activity. Isoform C does not seem to have a repressor activity. From Homo sapiens (Human).
   1227..1244    -  CDS            thrombin site: thrombin recognition and cleavage site
   1255..1271    -  CDS            capTEV™ (fragment): composite tag for in vivo biotinylation, TEV protease cleavage, and 6xHis tagging
   1290..1312    -  RBS            RBS: efficient ribosome binding site from bacteriophage T7 gene 10 (Olins and Rangwala, 1989)
   1327..1351    -  protein_bind   lac operator: The lac repressor binds to the lac operator to inhibit transcription in E. coli. This inhibition can be relieved by adding lactose or isopropyl-β-D-thiogalactopyranoside (IPTG). lac repressor encoded by lacI
   1352..1370    -  promoter       T7 promoter: promoter for bacteriophage T7 RNA polymerase
   1392..1671    +  CDS            TcR (fragment): tetracycline efflux protein; tet; confers resistance to tetracycline
   1679..1756    +  promoter       lacI promoter: lacI
   1757..2839    +  CDS            lacI: lac repressor; lacI; The lac repressor binds to the lac operator to inhibit transcription in E. coli. This inhibition can be relieved by adding lactose or isopropyl-β-D-thiogalactopyranoside (IPTG).
   2852..2873    +  protein_bind   CAP binding site: CAP binding activates transcription in the presence of cAMP. E. coli catabolite activator protein
   2888..3179    +  CDS            TcR (fragment): tetracycline efflux protein; tet; confers resistance to tetracycline
   3251..3631    -  CDS            YPB1_ECOLX: Protein predicted: Swiss-Prot protein existence level 4. From Escherichia coli.
   3648..3839    +  CDS            rop: Rop protein, which maintains plasmids at low copy number; rop
   3941..4080    +  misc_feature   bom: basis of mobility region from pBR322
   4266..4854    -  rep_origin     ori: high-copy-number ColE1/pMB1/pBR322/pUC origin of replication
   4976..5791    +  CDS            KanR: aminoglycoside phosphotransferase; aph(3')-Ia; confers resistance to kanamycin in bacteria or G418 (Geneticin®) in eukaryotes
   5800..5857    -  promoter       AmpR promoter (fragment): bla
   5910..6338    -  rep_origin     f1 ori (sequence partly withheld): f1 bacteriophage origin of replication; arrow indicates direction of (+) strand synthesis
