[The description below was written by a language model from this plasmid's Addgene catalogue record and pLannotate feature annotations shown in this document.]
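Description:
ETV7_pet28a is a bacterial expression plasmid built on the pET-28a backbone for producing the human ETS-family transcription factor ETV7 (also called TEL2) in E. coli. The roughly 1 kb insert, described as equivalent to the reference ETV7 coding sequence and templated from an earlier Flag-TEL2 plasmid, was placed between the NdeI and EcoRI sites of the polylinker. The full sequenced construct is about 6.3 kb.

Expression follows the standard pET arrangement. A T7 promoter with an adjacent lac operator drives transcription, a phage T7 gene 10 ribosome binding site supports translation, and a T7 terminator closes the unit. The plasmid carries lacI with its own promoter, so the cassette stays repressed until IPTG is added in a host that supplies T7 RNA polymerase. ETV7 is fused in frame to the backbone's N-terminal 6xHis tag, followed by a thrombin cleavage site, allowing metal-affinity purification and optional tag removal. A second His-tag fragment annotated downstream of the insert corresponds to the backbone's optional C-terminal tag; the record lists only the N-terminal tag, so this one is presumably not translated if the insert retains its stop codon.

Propagation relies on a pBR322-type ColE1 origin accompanied by rop and the bom region. The catalogue lists the plasmid as high copy, although rop normally moderates copy number. Selection is by kanamycin resistance, and an f1 origin is also present. The short TcR, AmpR-promoter and other fragment annotations are backbone remnants rather than functional parts. The associated work compared MAPK specificity across ETS transcription factors, which fits use of this plasmid as a source of purified recombinant ETV7 for biochemical assays.
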