Addgene plasmid #131656: ETV7_pet28a
Purpose: Bacterial expression of ETS gene ETV7
Depositing lab: Peter Hollenhorst. Depositing organization: Indiana University, Bloomington. Publication: Comparison of MAPK specificity across the ETS transcription factor family identifies a high-affinity ERK interaction required for ERG function in prostate cells. Selvaraj N, Kedage V, Hollenhorst PC. Cell Commun Signal. 2015 Feb 19;13:12. doi: 10.1186/s12964-015-0089-7. PubMed 25885538.
Backbone
  Vector backbone: pet28a
  Backbone manufacturer: EMD Biosciences
  Backbone size w/o insert (bp): 5369
  Vector type: Bacterial Expression
Growth in bacteria
  Bacterial resistance: Kanamycin, 50 μg/mL
  Growth temperature: 37°C
  Growth strain: DH5alpha
  Copy number: High Copy
Gene/Insert
  Gene/Insert name: ETV7 (alt name: TEL2)
  Species: H. sapiens (human)
  Insert size (bp): 1026
  Entrez Gene: ETV7 (a.k.a. TEL-2, TEL2, TELB)
  Tag / fusion protein: 6xHis (N terminal on backbone)
  Cloning method: Restriction Enzyme; 5′ cloning site Nde1 (unknown if destroyed); 3′ cloning site EcoR1 (unknown if destroyed)
  Sequencing primers: 5′ T7 Fwd
Resource information
  A portion of this plasmid was derived from a plasmid made by: Insert templated from Flag-TEL2 plasmid received from Gerard Grosveld with MTA
Terms and licenses: Academic/Nonprofit Terms; Industry Terms: Not Available to Industry
Depositor comments: insert equivalent to CDS in NM_016135
How to cite: ETV7_pet28a was a gift from Peter Hollenhorst (Addgene plasmid # 131656 ; http://n2t.net/addgene:131656 ; RRID:Addgene_131656)
